>Addgene plasmid #232392 | pGL3_PTCHD4 | addgene full sequence | sequence record 466705 | Addgene NGS Result
CCGACCCTGCCGCTTACCGGATACCTGTCCGCCTTTCTCCCTTCGGGAAGCGTGGCGCTTTCTCATAGCT
CACGCTGTAGGTATCTCAGTTCGGTGTAGGTCGTTCGCTCCAAGCTGGGCTGTGTGCACGAACCCCCCGT
TCAGCCCGACCGCTGCGCCTTATCCGGTAACTATCGTCTTGAGTCCAACCCGGTAAGACACGACTTATCG
CCACTGGCAGCAGCCACTGGTAACAGGATTAGCAGAGCGAGGTATGTAGGCGGTGCTACAGAGTTCTTGA
AGTGGTGGCCTAACTACGGCTACACTAGAAGAACAGTATTTGGTATCTGCGCTCTGCTGAAGCCAGTTAC
CTTCGGAAAAAGAGTTGGTAGCTCTTGATCCGGCAAACAAACCACCGCTGGTAGCGGTGGTTTTTTTGTT
TGCAAGCAGCAGATTACGCGCAGAAAAAAAGGATCTCAAGAAGATCCTTTGATCTTTTCTACGGGGTCTG
ACGCTCAGTGGAACGAAAACTCACGTTAAGGGATTTTGGTCATGAGATTATCAAAAAGGATCTTCACCTA
GATCCTTTTAAATTAAAAATGAAGTTTTAAATCAATCTAAAGTATATATGAGTAAACTTGGTCTGACAGT
TACCAATGCTTAATCAGTGAGGCACCTATCTCAGCGATCTGTCTATTTCGTTCATCCATAGTTGCCTGAC
TCCCCGTCGTGTAGATAACTACGATACGGGAGGGCTTACCATCTGGCCCCAGTGCTGCAATGATACCGCG
AGACCCACGCTCACCGGCTCCAGATTTATCAGCAATAAACCAGCCAGCCGGAAGGGCCGAGCGCAGAAGT
GGTCCTGCAACTTTATCCGCCTCCATCCAGTCTATTAATTGTTGCCGGGAAGCTAGAGTAAGTAGTTCGC
CAGTTAATAGTTTGCGCAACGTTGTTGCCATTGCTACAGGCATCGTGGTGTCACGCTCGTCGTTTGGTAT
GGCTTCATTCAGCTCCGGTTCCCAACGATCAAGGCGAGTTACATGATCCCCCATGTTGTGCAAAAAAGCG
GTTAGCTCCTTCGGTCCTCCGATCGTTGTCAGAAGTAAGTTGGCCGCAGTGTTATCACTCATGGTTATGG
CAGCACTGCATAATTCTCTTACTGTCATGCCATCCGTAAGATGCTTTTCTGTGACTGGTGAGTACTCAAC
CAAGTCATTCTGAGAATAGTGTATGCGGCGACCGAGTTGCTCTTGCCCGGCGTCAATACGGGATAATACC
GCGCCACATAGCAGAACTTTAAAAGTGCTCATCATTGGAAAACGTTCTTCGGGGCGAAAACTCTCAAGGA
TCTTACCGCTGTTGAGATCCAGTTCGATGTAACCCACTCGTGCACCCAACTGATCTTCAGCATCTTTTAC
TTTCACCAGCGTTTCTGGGTGAGCAAAAACAGGAAGGCAAAATGCCGCAAAAAAGGGAATAAGGGCGACA
CGGAAATGTTGAATACTCATACTCTTCCTTTTTCAATATTATTGAAGCATTTATCAGGGTTATTGTCTCA
TGAGCGGATACATATTTGAATGTATTTAGAAAAATAAACAAATAGGGGTTCCGCGCACATTTCCCCGAAA
AGTGCCACCTG
[124 nt withheld, positions 1622-1745]
C
[91 nt withheld, positions 1747-1837]
A
[49 nt withheld, positions 1839-1887]
CCTTTGACGTTGGAGTCCACGTTCTTT
[37 nt withheld, positions 1915-1951]
ACCCTATCTCGGTCTATTCTTTTGATTTATAAGGGATTTTGCCGATTTCGGCCTATTGGTTAAAAAATGA
GCTGATTTAACAAAAATTTAACGCGAATTTTAACAAAATATTAACGCTTACAATTTGCCATTCGCCATTC
AGGCTGCGCAACTGTTGGGAAGGGCGATCGGTGCGGGCCTCTTCGCTATTACGCCAGCCCAAGCTACCAT
GATAAGTAAGTAATATTAAGGTACGGGAGGTACTTGGAGCGGCCGCAATAAAATATCTTTATTTTCATTA
CATCTGTGTGTTGGTTTTTTGTGTGAATCGATAGTACTAACATACGCTCTCCATCAAAACAAAACGAAAC
AAAACAAACTAGCAAAATAGGCTGTCCCCAGTGCAAGTGCAGGTGCCAGAACATTTCTCTATCGATAGGT
ACCGAGCTCTTACGCGTGCTAGCCCTTGCTCAACCTTATACTCAGCTTAATTAAAACCCTGCTATTACTA
ATTGAGAAACTATCACTTATTTGTTCAAACTACCCTAACTGAGCCCTCTATTAATTTGTTAGTAAGAACA
CTAGCATCTGGAGTAGTATCTCATAGCTGTTGGTTGCACTTAGAGAAGAATCTTATTTTTTAAATTTTCT
CTACTTTTATTCTAGGTTCAGGGAGTACATGTGCAGATTTGTTACATGGGTCAATTTTGTGTCACTAAGG
TTTGGTGTACAAATGAAAGCATAGAACCGAATAGTTTTTCAACCGATGTTTCCCTCCCACCCTCCCATGT
CAATCAGTCCACAGTGTCTATCATTCCCATCTTTGTGTCCACATGTATTCAATGTTTAGCTCCTGATTAT
AAGTGAGAACATGTGGTTTCTGGTTTTCTCTTCCTGCATTAGTTTGCTTAGCATAATAGCTTCCAGCTAC
CTCCATGTTGCTTGCAAAGGACATGATTGTGTTACTTTGTGGGAGAATCTTTAAAGTTAAGAAAGTATTT
AAAATTTCTTCAAGATTTAAAATTCTGCTATGTTTCAAGATTAAAACATTTAAGCACTTTGAGTATGTGT
GAATACATGTGCATATTTTGATTTTTCATATTATTTCATATTTCATACGTATTCTGAGAGTCCAATTGTG
ACTCGAGATCTGCGATCTGCATCTCAATTAGTCAGCAACCATAGTCCCGCCCCTAACTCCGCCCATCCCG
CCCCTAACTCCGCCCAGTTCCGCCCATTCTCCGCCCCATCGCTGACTAATTTTTTTTATTTATGCAGAGG
CCGAGGCCGCCTCGGCCTCTGAGCTATTCCAGAAGTAGTGAGGAGGCTTTTTTGGAGGCCTAGGCTTTTG
CAAAAAGCTTGGCATTCCGGTACTGTTGGTAAAGCCACCATGGAAGACGCCAAAAACATAAAGAAAGGCC
CGGCGCCATTCTATCCGCTGGAAGATGGAACCGCTGGAGAGCAACTGCATAAGGCTATGAAGAGATACGC
CCTGGTTCCTGGAACAATTGCTTTTACAGATGCACATATCGAGGTGGACATCACTTACGCTGAGTACTTC
GAAATGTCCGTTCGGTTGGCAGAAGCTATGAAACGATATGGGCTGAATACAAATCACAGAATCGTCGTAT
GCAGTGAAAACTCTCTTCAATTCTTTATGCCGGTGTTGGGCGCGTTATTTATCGGAGTTGCAGTTGCGCC
CGCGAACGACATTTATAATGAACGTGAATTGCTCAACAGTATGGGCATTTCGCAGCCTACCGTGGTGTTC
GTTTCCAAAAAGGGGTTGCAAAAAATTTTGAACGTGCAAAAAAAGCTCCCAATCATCCAAAAAATTATTA
TCATGGATTCTAAAACGGATTACCAGGGATTTCAGTCGATGTACACGTTCGTCACATCTCATCTACCTCC
CGGTTTTAATGAATACGATTTTGTGCCAGAGTCCTTCGATAGGGACAAGACAATTGCACTGATCATGAAC
TCCTCTGGATCTACTGGTCTGCCTAAAGGTGTCGCTCTGCCTCATAGAACTGCCTGCGTGAGATTCTCGC
ATGCCAGAGATCCTATTTTTGGCAATCAAATCATTCCGGATACTGCGATTTTAAGTGTTGTTCCATTCCA
TCACGGTTTTGGAATGTTTACTACACTCGGATATTTGATATGTGGATTTCGAGTCGTCTTAATGTATAGA
TTTGAAGAAGAGCTGTTTCTGAGGAGCCTTCAGGATTACAAGATTCAAAGTGCGCTGCTGGTGCCAACCC
TATTCTCCTTCTTCGCCAAAAGCACTCTGATTGACAAATACGATTTATCTAATTTACACGAAATTGCTTC
TGGTGGCGCTCCCCTCTCTAAGGAAGTCGGGGAAGCGGTTGCCAAGAGGTTCCATCTGCCAGGTATCAGG
CAAGGATATGGGCTCACTGAGACTACATCAGCTATTCTGATTACACCCGAGGGGGATGATAAACCGGGCG
CGGTCGGTAAAGTTGTTCCATTTTTTGAAGCGAAGGTTGTGGATCTGGATACCGGGAAAACGCTGGGCGT
TAATCAAAGAGGCGAACTGTGTGTGAGAGGTCCTATGATTATGTCCGGTTATGTAAACAATCCGGAAGCG
ACCAACGCCTTGATTGACAAGGATGGATGGCTACATTCTGGAGACATAGCTTACTGGGACGAAGACGAAC
ACTTCTTCATCGTTGACCGCCTGAAGTCTCTGATTAAGTACAAAGGCTATCAGGTGGCTCCCGCTGAATT
GGAATCCATCTTGCTCCAACACCCCAACATCTTCGACGCAGGTGTCGCAGGTCTTCCCGACGATGACGCC
GGTGAACTTCCCGCCGCCGTTGTTGTTTTGGAGCACGGAAAGACGATGACGGAAAAAGAGATCGTGGATT
ACGTCGCCAGTCAAGTAACAACCGCGAAAAAGTTGCGCGGAGGAGTTGTGTTTGTGGACGAAGTACCGAA
AGGTCTTACCGGAAAACTCGACGCAAGAAAAATCAGAGAGATCCTCATAAAGGCCAAGAAGGGCGGAAAG
ATCGCCGTGTAATTCTAGAGTCGGGGCGGCCGGCCGCTTCGAGCAGACATGATAAGATACATTGATGAGT
TTGGACAAACCACAACTAGAATGCAGTGAAAAAAATGCTTTATTTGTGAAATTTGTGATGCTATTGCTTT
ATTTGTAACCATTATAAGCTGCAATAAACAAGTTAACAACAACAATTGCATTCATTTTATGTTTCAGGTT
CAGGGGGAGGTGTGGGAGGTTTTTTAAAGCAAGTAAAACCTCTACAAATGTGGTAAAATCGATAAGGATC
TGGATCCGTCGACCGATGCCCTTGAGAGCCTTCAACCCAGTCAGCTCCTTCCGGTGGGCGCGGGGCATGA
CTATCGTCGCCGCACTTATGACTGTCTTCTTTATCATGCAACTCGTAGGACAGGTGCCGGCAGCGCTCTT
CCGCTTCCTCGCTCACTGACTCGCTGCGCTCGGTCGTTCGGCTGCGGCGAGCGGTATCAGCTCACTCAAA
GGCGGTAATACGGTTATCCACAGAATCAGGGGATAACGCAGGAAAGAACATGTGAGCAAAAGGCCAGCAA
AAGGCCAGGAACCGTAAAAAGGCCGCGTTGCTGGCGTTTTTCCATAGGCTCCGCCCCCCTGACGAGCATC
ACAAAAATCGACGCTCAAGTCAGAGGTGGCGAAACCCGACAGGACTATAAAGATACCAGGCGTTTCCCCC
TGGAAGCTCCCTCGTGCGCTCTCCTGTT
Features (pLannotate 1.2.2; 12 found; start..end, strand, type, name):
    630..1490    -  CDS            AmpR: β-lactamase; bla; confers resistance to ampicillin, carbenicillin, and related antibiotics
   1491..1595    -  promoter       AmpR promoter: bla
   1622..2050    +  rep_origin     f1 ori (sequence partly withheld): f1 bacteriophage origin of replication; arrow indicates direction of (+) strand synthesis
   2082..2149    -  CDS            lacZα (fragment): LacZα fragment of β-galactosidase; lacZ fragment
   2208..2256    +  polyA_signal   poly(A) signal: synthetic polyadenylation signal
   2270..2361    +  misc_feature   pause site: RNA polymerase II transcriptional pause signal from the human α2 globin gene
   3089..3285    +  promoter       SV40 promoter: SV40 early promoter
   3321..4973    +  CDS            luciferase: firefly luciferase; luc+; enhanced luc+ version of the luciferase gene
   5014..5135    -  polyA_signal   SV40 poly(A) signal: SV40 polyadenylation signal
   5158..5226    -  CDS            large T antigen (fragment): large T antigen from SV40 (simian virus 40)
   5248..5380    +  CDS            TcR (fragment): tetracycline efflux protein; tet; confers resistance to tetracycline
   5560..459     -  rep_origin     ori (across the origin): high-copy-number ColE1/pMB1/pBR322/pUC origin of replication
