[The description below was written by a language model from this plasmid's Addgene catalogue record and pLannotate feature annotations shown in this document.]
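Description:
pGL3_PTCHD4 is a firefly luciferase reporter plasmid built on the Promega pGL3 backbone and intended for transient transfection into mammalian cells. It carries a roughly 500 bp human genomic segment from chromosome 6, named for the PTCHD4 locus. The insert is defined by genomic coordinates rather than as a coding sequence, so it appears to be a candidate regulatory element, not the PTCHD4 gene. The record does not give the genome assembly, the restriction sites used, or the orientation of the fragment.

In the sequenced 5,689 nt plasmid, the luc+ firefly luciferase coding sequence is driven by the SV40 early promoter and terminated by the SV40 late poly(A) signal, the layout of a promoter-containing pGL3 variant. Upstream of this unit lie a synthetic poly(A) signal and the human α2-globin transcriptional pause site, which limit read-through transcription from the backbone and so lower background signal. The feature table leaves a gap of about 700 bp unannotated between the pause site and the SV40 promoter. This is large enough to hold the cloned fragment and corresponds to the usual upstream cloning region, though the annotation does not mark the insert. Placed there, a sequence with enhancer activity would raise luciferase output from the minimal SV40 promoter, making the construct suitable for testing the cis-regulatory activity of the region.

The plasmid is propagated in E. coli through a high-copy ColE1/pUC-type origin with ampicillin selection (β-lactamase under its own promoter). An f1 origin allows production of single-stranded DNA. The short lacZα, large T antigen and TcR fragments are backbone remnants with no functional role.
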