Addgene plasmid #232392: pGL3_PTCHD4
Purpose: chr6:48472983-48473484 cloned into pGL3
Depositing lab: Joanna Wysocka. Depositing organization: Stanford University.
Backbone
  Vector backbone: pGL3 Luciferase Reporter Vector
  Backbone manufacturer: Promega
  Vector type: Luciferase
Growth in bacteria
  Bacterial resistance: Ampicillin, 100 μg/mL
  Growth temperature: 37°C
  Growth strain: DH5alpha
  Copy number: High Copy
Gene/Insert
  Gene/Insert name: PTCHD4
  Species: H. sapiens (human)
  Entrez Gene: PTCHD4 (a.k.a. C6orf138, PTCH53, dJ402H5.2)
  Cloning method: Restriction Enzyme; 5′ cloning site Unknown (unknown if destroyed)
Terms and licenses: Academic/Nonprofit Terms; Industry Terms: Not Available to Industry
How to cite: pGL3_PTCHD4 was a gift from Joanna Wysocka (Addgene plasmid # 232392 ; http://n2t.net/addgene:232392 ; RRID:Addgene_232392)
